Addgene plasmid #182686: pcDNA3.1/Zeo(+)_TKIT NFL intron3/exon4 linker(TAG)-3xFLAG donor
Purpose: Contains a donor sequence with a part of Nefl intron 3, whole Nefl exon 4 and linkerA6TAG-3xFLAG. Can be used as a donor for the tagging of endogenous NFL via TKIT approach and click labeling of NFL.
Depositing lab: Ivana Nikić-Spiegel. Depositing organization: Universitaetsklinikum Tuebingen. Publication: Minimal genetically encoded tags for fluorescent protein labeling in living neurons. Arsic A, Hagemann C, Stajkovic N, Schubert T, Nikic-Spiegel I. Nat Commun. 2022 Jan 14;13(1):314. doi: 10.1038/s41467-022-27956-y. PubMed 35031604.
Backbone
  Vector backbone: pcDNA3.1(+)
  Vector type: Mammalian Expression
  Selectable markers: Zeocin
Growth in bacteria
  Bacterial resistance: Ampicillin, 100 μg/mL
  Growth temperature: 37°C
  Growth strain: DH5alpha
  Copy number: High Copy
Gene/Insert
  Gene/Insert name: mouse Nefl intron3-exon4-linker(TAG)-3xFLAG donor sequence (alt name: Nefl)
  Species: M. musculus (mouse)
  Entrez Gene: Nefl (a.k.a. CMT2E, NF-L, NF68, Nfl)
  Promoter: NA
  Cloning method: Unknown
  Sequencing primers: 5′ NA; 3′ NA
Resource information
  A portion of this plasmid was derived from a plasmid made by: The donor sequence that contains Nefl intron 3, Nefl exon 4, linker(TAG), and 3xFLAG was synthesized by Eurofins Genomics.
Terms and licenses: Academic/Nonprofit Terms; Industry Terms: Not Available to Industry
How to cite: pcDNA3.1/Zeo(+)_TKIT NFL intron3/exon4 linker(TAG)-3xFLAG donor was a gift from Ivana Nikić-Spiegel (Addgene plasmid # 182686 ; http://n2t.net/addgene:182686 ; RRID:Addgene_182686)
