[The description below was written by a language model from this plasmid's Addgene catalogue record and pLannotate feature annotations shown in this document.]
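Description:
pcDNA3.1/Zeo(+)_TKIT NFL intron3/exon4 linker(TAG)-3xFLAG donor is a genome-editing donor plasmid built on a pcDNA3.1/Zeo(+) mammalian expression backbone. It is propagated in E. coli as a high-copy plasmid through a ColE1/pUC-type origin with ampicillin resistance (bla under its own promoter). It also carries an f1 origin and a Zeocin resistance cassette in which Sh ble is driven by the SV40 early promoter in mammalian cells and by EM7 in bacteria, terminated by an SV40 poly(A) signal.

The payload is a synthesized mouse Nefl fragment consisting of part of intron 3, the whole of exon 4, and an in-frame linker containing an amber (TAG) stop codon followed by a 3xFLAG epitope. The record lists no promoter for the insert, which fits its role as a repair template rather than an expression cassette. In the feature table the 3xFLAG lies upstream of, not downstream from, the CMV enhancer/promoter, T7 promoter and bGH poly(A) signal, so the backbone's expression cassette appears to be left without the insert. The Nefl intron and exon sequences themselves are not annotated in the table.

The plasmid is intended as the donor for TKIT (targeted knock-in with two guides), in which the endogenous exon and flanking non-coding sequence are replaced by the donor segment, so that neurofilament light chain is tagged at its own locus. The amber codon allows site-specific incorporation of a noncanonical amino acid by genetic code expansion, which can then be click-labeled with a fluorescent dye. The downstream 3xFLAG reports full-length, suppressed protein. The guide RNAs, Cas9 and suppression machinery this would need are not part of this record.
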