Features (pLannotate 1.2.2; 20 found; start..end, strand, type, name):
    418..522     -  promoter       AmpR promoter: bla
    875..940     +  CDS            3xFLAG: three tandem FLAG® epitope tags, followed by an enterokinase cleavage site
   1151..1530    +  enhancer       CMV enhancer: human cytomegalovirus immediate early enhancer
   1531..1734    +  promoter       CMV promoter: human cytomegalovirus (CMV) immediate early promoter
   1730..1763    +  LTR            5' LTR (truncated) (fragment): truncated 5' long terminal repeat (LTR) from HIV-1
   1779..1797    +  promoter       T7 promoter: promoter for bacteriophage T7 RNA polymerase
   1944..2168    +  polyA_signal   bGH poly(A) signal: bovine growth hormone polyadenylation signal
   2172..2193    +  promoter       SV40 promoter (fragment): SV40 enhancer and early promoter
   2214..2642    +  rep_origin     f1 ori (sequence partly withheld): f1 bacteriophage origin of replication; arrow indicates direction of (+) strand synthesis
   2656..2985    +  promoter       SV40 promoter: SV40 enhancer and early promoter
   3033..3080    +  promoter       EM7 promoter: synthetic bacterial promoter&nbsp
   3099..3473    +  CDS            BleoR: antibiotic-binding protein; Sh ble from Streptoalloteichus hindustanus; confers resistance to bleomycin, phleomycin, and Zeocin™
   3483..3608    +  CDS            ble (fragment): BLE_KLEPN - Experimental evidence at protein level: Swiss-Prot protein existence level 1. Binding protein with a strong affinity to the bleomycin family of antibiotics. Binds to CL990; an antimitotic-antibiotic compound. From Klebsiella pneumoniae.
   3603..3724    +  polyA_signal   SV40 poly(A) signal: SV40 polyadenylation signal
   3797..3813    -  protein_bind   lac operator: The lac repressor binds to the lac operator to inhibit transcription in E. coli. This inhibition can be relieved by adding lactose or isopropyl-β-D-thiogalactopyranoside (IPTG). lac repressor encoded by lacI
   3821..3851    -  promoter       lac promoter: promoter for the E. coli lac operon
   3866..3887    -  protein_bind   CAP binding site: CAP binding activates transcription in the presence of cAMP. E. coli catabolite activator protein
   3900..3992    -  CDS            lacI (fragment): lac repressor; lacI; The lac repressor binds to the lac operator to inhibit transcription in E. coli. This inhibition can be relieved by adding lactose or isopropyl-β-D-thiogalactopyranoside (IPTG).
   4175..4763    -  rep_origin     ori: high-copy-number ColE1/pMB1/pBR322/pUC origin of replication
   4934..417     -  CDS            AmpR (across the origin): β-lactamase; bla; confers resistance to ampicillin, carbenicillin, and related antibiotics
>Addgene plasmid #182686 | pcDNA3.1/Zeo(+)_TKIT NFL intron3/exon4 linker(TAG)-3xFLAG donor | addgene full sequence | sequence record 363076 | Addgene NGS Result
CGTTGTCAGAAGTAAGTTGGCCGCAGTGTTATCACTCATGGTTATGGCAGCACTGCATAATTCTCTTACT
GTCATGCCATCCGTAAGATGCTTTTCTGTGACTGGTGAGTACTCAACCAAGTCATTCTGAGAATAGTGTA
TGCGGCGACCGAGTTGCTCTTGCCCGGCGTCAATACGGGATAATACCGCGCCACATAGCAGAACTTTAAA
AGTGCTCATCATTGGAAAACGTTCTTCGGGGCGAAAACTCTCAAGGATCTTACCGCTGTTGAGATCCAGT
TCGATGTAACCCACTCGTGCACCCAACTGATCTTCAGCATCTTTTACTTTCACCAGCGTTTCTGGGTGAG
CAAAAACAGGAAGGCAAAATGCCGCAAAAAAGGGAATAAGGGCGACACGGAAATGTTGAATACTCATACT
CTTCCTTTTTCAATATTATTGAAGCATTTATCAGGGTTATTGTCTCATGAGCGGATACATATTTGAATGT
ATTTAGAAAAATAAACAAATAGGGGTTCCGCGCACATTTCCCCGAAAAGTGCCACCTGACGTCGACGGAT
CGGGAGATCTCCTAAGTCATCTCAGAATTATACGTGGGGCCAAGAAGTTTTTAGACACAGTCTGACAATA
GTGATTATTAGCCCACAAAGCCTCAGTAGAAATGGTTTGCCTAGACCTACCCTGGAGTTTTGTATTTTCT
TTTTATGTTCAAGCTGCCAAGGATGAGTCTGAAGACACAAAAGAAGAAGAAGAAGGTGGTGAGGGTGAGG
AGGAAGACACCAAAGAATCTGAAGAGGAAGAGAAGAAAGAGGAGAGTGCTGGAGAGGAGCAGGTGGCTAA
GAAGAAAGATGGATCCGGTAGCGCTGGAAGCTAGGACTACAAAGACCATGACGGTGATTATAAAGATCAT
GACATCGATTACAAGGATGACGATGACAAGCTTTGAGCCCTATTCCCAACTATTCCAGGAAAAGTTCTCC
CCAATCAGGTCAACCTCATCACCAACCAACCAGTTGAGTTCCAGATCCTATACAAATTAAGAAGTCAATA
CATCCCCACTCTCCTAAAGGATATGTCAATTGCATGAAGAATCTGCTTAGGGTTAGGCGTTTTGCGCTGC
TTCGCGATGTACGGGCCAGATATACGCGTTGACATTGATTATTGACTAGTTATTAATAGTAATCAATTAC
GGGGTCATTAGTTCATAGCCCATATATGGAGTTCCGCGTTACATAACTTACGGTAAATGGCCCGCCTGGC
TGACCGCCCAACGACCCCCGCCCATTGACGTCAATAATGACGTATGTTCCCATAGTAACGCCAATAGGGA
CTTTCCATTGACGTCAATGGGTGGAGTATTTACGGTAAACTGCCCACTTGGCAGTACATCAAGTGTATCA
TATGCCAAGTACGCCCCCTATTGACGTCAATGACGGTAAATGGCCCGCCTGGCATTATGCCCAGTACATG
ACCTTATGGGACTTTCCTACTTGGCAGTACATCTACGTATTAGTCATCGCTATTACCATGGTGATGCGGT
TTTGGCAGTACATCAATGGGCGTGGATAGCGGTTTGACTCACGGGGATTTCCAAGTCTCCACCCCATTGA
CGTCAATGGGAGTTTGTTTTGGCACCAAAATCAACGGGACTTTCCAAAATGTCGTAACAACTCCGCCCCA
TTGACGCAAATGGGCGGTAGGCGTGTACGGTGGGAGGTCTATATAAGCAGAGCTCTCTGGCTAACTAGAG
AACCCACTGCTTACTGGCTTATCGAAATTAATACGACTCACTATAGGGAGACCCAAGCTGGCTAGCGTTT
AAACTTAAGCTTGGTACCGAGCTCGGATCCACTAGTCCAGTGTGGTGGAATTCTGCAGATATCCAGCACA
GTGGCGGCCGCTCGAGTCTAGAGGGCCCGTTTAAACCCGCTGATCAGCCTCGACTGTGCCTTCTAGTTGC
CAGCCATCTGTTGTTTGCCCCTCCCCCGTGCCTTCCTTGACCCTGGAAGGTGCCACTCCCACTGTCCTTT
CCTAATAAAATGAGGAAATTGCATCGCATTGTCTGAGTAGGTGTCATTCTATTCTGGGGGGTGGGGTGGG
GCAGGACAGCAAGGGGGAGGATTGGGAAGACAATAGCAGGCATGCTGGGGATGCGGTGGGCTCTATGGCT
TCTGAGGCGGAAAGAACCAGCTGGGGCTCTAGGGGGTATCCCC
[124 nt withheld, positions 2214-2337]
C
[91 nt withheld, positions 2339-2429]
A
[49 nt withheld, positions 2431-2479]
CCTTTGACGTTGGAGTCCACGTTCTTT
[37 nt withheld, positions 2507-2543]
ACCCTATCTCGGTCTATTCTTTTGATTTATAAGGGATTTTGCCGATTTCGGCCTATTGGTTAAAAAATGA
GCTGATTTAACAAAAATTTAACGCGAATTAATTCTGTGGAATGTGTGTCAGTTAGGGTGTGGAAAGTCCC
CAGGCTCCCCAGCAGGCAGAAGTATGCAAAGCATGCATCTCAATTAGTCAGCAACCAGGTGTGGAAAGTC
CCCAGGCTCCCCAGCAGGCAGAAGTATGCAAAGCATGCATCTCAATTAGTCAGCAACCATAGTCCCGCCC
CTAACTCCGCCCATCCCGCCCCTAACTCCGCCCAGTTCCGCCCATTCTCCGCCCCATGGCTGACTAATTT
TTTTTATTTATGCAGAGGCCGAGGCCGCCTCTGCCTCTGAGCTATTCCAGAAGTAGTGAGGAGGCTTTTT
TGGAGGCCTAGGCTTTTGCAAAAAGCTCCCGGGAGCTTGTATATCCATTTTCGGATCTGATCAGCACGTG
TTGACAATTAATCATCGGCATAGTATATCGGCATAGTATAATACGACAAGGTGAGGAACTAAACCATGGC
CAAGTTGACCAGTGCCGTTCCGGTGCTCACCGCGCGCGACGTCGCCGGAGCGGTCGAGTTCTGGACCGAC
CGGCTCGGGTTCTCCCGGGACTTCGTGGAGGACGACTTCGCCGGTGTGGTCCGGGACGACGTGACCCTGT
TCATCAGCGCGGTCCAGGACCAGGTGGTGCCGGACAACACCCTGGCCTGGGTGTGGGTGCGCGGCCTGGA
CGAGCTGTACGCCGAGTGGTCGGAGGTCGTGTCCACGAACTTCCGGGACGCCTCCGGGCCGGCCATGACC
GAGATCGGCGAGCAGCCGTGGGGGCGGGAGTTCGCCCTGCGCGACCCGGCCGGCAACTGCGTGCACTTCG
TGGCCGAGGAGCAGGACTGACACGTGCTACGAGATTTCGATTCCACCGCCGCCTTCTATGAAAGGTTGGG
CTTCGGAATCGTTTTCCGGGACGCCGGCTGGATGATCCTCCAGCGCGGGGATCTCATGCTGGAGTTCTTC
GCCCACCCCAACTTGTTTATTGCAGCTTATAATGGTTACAAATAAAGCAATAGCATCACAAATTTCACAA
ATAAAGCATTTTTTTCACTGCATTCTAGTTGTGGTTTGTCCAAACTCATCAATGTATCTTATCATGTCTG
TATACCGTCGACCTCTAGCTAGAGCTTGGCGTAATCATGGTCATAGCTGTTTCCTGTGTGAAATTGTTAT
CCGCTCACAATTCCACACAACATACGAGCCGGAAGCATAAAGTGTAAAGCCTGGGGTGCCTAATGAGTGA
GCTAACTCACATTAATTGCGTTGCGCTCACTGCCCGCTTTCCAGTCGGGAAACCTGTCGTGCCAGCTGCA
TTAATGAATCGGCCAACGCGCGGGGAGAGGCGGTTTGCGTATTGGGCGCTCTTCCGCTTCCTCGCTCACT
GACTCGCTGCGCTCGGTCGTTCGGCTGCGGCGAGCGGTATCAGCTCACTCAAAGGCGGTAATACGGTTAT
CCACAGAATCAGGGGATAACGCAGGAAAGAACATGTGAGCAAAAGGCCAGCAAAAGGCCAGGAACCGTAA
AAAGGCCGCGTTGCTGGCGTTTTTCCATAGGCTCCGCCCCCCTGACGAGCATCACAAAAATCGACGCTCA
AGTCAGAGGTGGCGAAACCCGACAGGACTATAAAGATACCAGGCGTTTCCCCCTGGAAGCTCCCTCGTGC
GCTCTCCTGTTCCGACCCTGCCGCTTACCGGATACCTGTCCGCCTTTCTCCCTTCGGGAAGCGTGGCGCT
TTCTCATAGCTCACGCTGTAGGTATCTCAGTTCGGTGTAGGTCGTTCGCTCCAAGCTGGGCTGTGTGCAC
GAACCCCCCGTTCAGCCCGACCGCTGCGCCTTATCCGGTAACTATCGTCTTGAGTCCAACCCGGTAAGAC
ACGACTTATCGCCACTGGCAGCAGCCACTGGTAACAGGATTAGCAGAGCGAGGTATGTAGGCGGTGCTAC
AGAGTTCTTGAAGTGGTGGCCTAACTACGGCTACACTAGAAGAACAGTATTTGGTATCTGCGCTCTGCTG
AAGCCAGTTACCTTCGGAAAAAGAGTTGGTAGCTCTTGATCCGGCAAACAAACCACCGCTGGTAGCGGTG
GTTTTTTTGTTTGCAAGCAGCAGATTACGCGCAGAAAAAAAGGATCTCAAGAAGATCCTTTGATCTTTTC
TACGGGGTCTGACGCTCAGTGGAACGAAAACTCACGTTAAGGGATTTTGGTCATGAGATTATCAAAAAGG
ATCTTCACCTAGATCCTTTTAAATTAAAAATGAAGTTTTAAATCAATCTAAAGTATATATGAGTAAACTT
GGTCTGACAGTTACCAATGCTTAATCAGTGAGGCACCTATCTCAGCGATCTGTCTATTTCGTTCATCCAT
AGTTGCCTGACTCCCCGTCGTGTAGATAACTACGATACGGGAGGGCTTACCATCTGGCCCCAGTGCTGCA
ATGATACCGCGAGACCCACGCTCACCGGCTCCAGATTTATCAGCAATAAACCAGCCAGCCGGAAGGGCCG
AGCGCAGAAGTGGTCCTGCAACTTTATCCGCCTCCATCCAGTCTATTAATTGTTGCCGGGAAGCTAGAGT
AAGTAGTTCGCCAGTTAATAGTTTGCGCAACGTTGTTGCCATTGCTACAGGCATCGTGGTGTCACGCTCG
TCGTTTGGTATGGCTTCATTCAGCTCCGGTTCCCAACGATCAAGGCGAGTTACATGATCCCCCATGTTGT
GCAAAAAAGCGGTTAGCTCCTTCGGTCCTCCGAT
